>Addgene plasmid #187019 | BFP-KASH2 | addgene full sequence | sequence record 367150 | Addgene NGS Result
CTGCAGATATCCAGCACAGTGGCGGCCGCTCGAGTCTAGAGGGCCCGTTTAAACCCGCTGATCAATCGAA
ATGACCGACCAAGCGACGCCCAACCTGCCATCACGAGATTTCGATTCCACCGCCGCCTTCTATGAAAGGT
TGGGCTTCGGAATCGTTTTCCGGGACGCCGGCTGGATGATCCTCCAGCGCGGGGATCTCATGCTGGAGTT
CTTCGCCCACCCCAACTTGTTTATTGCAGCTTATAATGGTTACAAATAAAGCAATAGCATCACAAATTTC
ACAAATAAAGCATTTTTTTCACTGCATTCTAGTTGTGGTTTGTCCAAACTCATCAATGCTCGACGATAAG
CTTTGCAAAGATGGATAAAGTTTTAAACAGAGAGGAATCTTTGCAGCTAATGGACCTTCTAGGTCTTGAA
AGGAGTGGGAATTGGCTCCGGTGCCCGTCAGTGGGCAGAGCGCACATCGCCCACAGTCCCCGAGAAGTTG
GGGGGAGGGGTCGGCAATTGATCCGGTGCCTAGAGAAGGTGGCGCGGGGTAAACTGGGAAAGTGATGTCG
TGTACTGGCTCCGCCTTTTTCCCGAGGGTGGGGGAGAACCGTATATAAGTGCAGTAGTCGCCGTGAACGT
TCTTTTTCGCAACGGGTTTGCCGCCAGAACACAGGTAAGTGCCGTGTGTGGTTCCCGCGGGCCTGGCCTC
TTTACGGGTTATGGCCCTTGCGTGCCTTGAATTACTTCCACCTGGCTGCAGTACGTGATTCTTGATCCCG
AGCTTCGGGTTGGAAGTGGGTGGGAGAGTTCGAGGCCTTGCGCTTAAGGAGCCCCTTCGCCTCGTGCTTG
AGTTGAGGCCTGGCCTGGGCGCTGGGGCCGCCGCGTGCGAATCTGGTGGCACCTTCGCGCCTGTCTCGCT
GCTTTCGATAAGTCTCTAGCCATTTAAAATTTTTGATGACCTGCTGCGACGCTTTTTTTCTGGCAAGATA
GTCTTGTAAATGCGGGCCAAGATCTGCACACTGGTATTTCGGTTTTTGGGGCCGCGGGCGGCGACGGGGC
CCGTGCGTCCCAGCGCACATGTTCGGCGAGGCGGGGCCTGCGAGCGCGGCCACCGAGAATCGGACGGGGG
TAGTCTCAAGCTGGCCGGCCTGCTCTGGTGCCTGGCCTCGCGCCGCCGTGTATCGCCCCGCCCTGGGCGG
CAAGGCTGGCCCGGTCGGCACCAGTTGCGTGAGCGGAAAGATGGCCGCTTCCCGGCCCTGCTGCAGGGAG
CTCAAAATGGAGGACGCGGCGCTCGGGAGAGCGGGCGGGTGAGTCACCCACACAAAGGAAAAGGGCCTTT
CCGTCCTCAGCCGTCGCTTCATGTGACTCCACGGAGTACCGGGCGCCGTCCAGGCACCTCGATTAGTTCT
CGAGCTTTTGGAGTACGTCGTCTTTAGGTTGGGGGGAGGGGTTTTATGCGATGGAGTTTCCCCACACTGA
GTGGGTGGAGACTGAAGTTAGGCCAGCTTGGCACTTGATGTAATTCTCCTTGGAATTTGCCCTTTTTGAG
TTTGGATCTTGGTTCATTCTCAAGCCTCAGACAGTGGTTCAAAGTTTTTTTCTTCCATTTCAGGTGTCGT
GAGGAATTTCGACATTTAAATTTAATTAATCTCGACGGTATCGGTTGGGATCTGCCACCATGTCCAGACT
GGACAAGAGCAAAGTCATAAACGGCGCTCTGGAATTACTCAATGGAGTCGGTATCGAAGGCCTGACGACA
AGGAAACTCGCTCAAAAGCTGGGAGTTGAGCAGCCTACCCTGTACTGGCACGTGAAGAACAAGCGGGCCC
TGCTCGATGCCCTGCCAATCGAGATGCTGGACAGGCATCATACCCACTTCTGCCCCCTGGAAGGCGAGTC
ATGGCAAGACTTTCTGCGGAACAACGCCAAGTCATTCCGCTGTGCTCTCCTCTCACATCGCGACGGGGCT
AAAGTGCATCTCGGCACCCGCCCAACAGAGAAACAGTACGAAACCCTGGAAAATCAGCTCGCGTTCCTGT
GTCAGCAAGGCTTCTCCCTGGAGAACGCACTGTACGCTCTGTCCGCCGTGGGCCACTTTACACTGGGCTG
CGTATTGGAGGAACAGGAGCATCAAGTAGCAAAAGAGGAAAGAGAGACACCTACCACCGATTCTATGCCC
CCACTTCTGAGACAAGCAATTGAGCTGTTCGACCGGCAGGGAGCCGAACCTGCCTTCCTTTTCGGCCTGG
AACTAATCATATGTGGCCTGGAGAAACAGCTAAAGTGCGAAAGCGGCGGGCCGGCCGACGCCCTTGACGA
TTTTGACTTAGACATGCTCCCAGCCGATGCCCTTGACGACTTTGACCTTGATATGCTGCCTGCTGACGCT
CTTGACGATTTTGACCTTGACATGCTCCCCGGCTAACCCAAACCCGCTGATCCGCCCCTCTCCCTCCCCC
CCCCCTAACGTTACTGGCCGAAGCCGCTTGGAATAAGGCCGGTGTGCGTTTGTCTATATGTTATTTTCCA
CCATATTGCCGTCTTTTGGCAATGTGAGGGCCCGGAAACCTGGCCCTGTCTTCTTGACGAGCATTCCTAG
GGGTCTTTCCCCTCTCGCCAAAGGAATGCAAGGTCTGTTGAATGTCGTGAAGGAAGCAGTTCCTCTGGAA
GCTTCTTGAAGACAAACAACGTCTGTAGCGACCCTTTGCAGGCAGCGGAACCCCCCACCTGGCGACAGGT
GCCTCTGCGGCCAAAAGCCACGTGTATAAGATACACCTGCAAAGGCGGCACAACCCCAGTGCCACGTTGT
GAGTTGGATAGTTGTGGAAAGAGTCAAATGGCTCTCCTCAAGCGTATTCAACAAGGGGCTGAAGGATGCC
CAGAAGGTACCCCATTGTATGGGATCTGATCTGGGGCCTCGGTGCACATGCTTTACATGTGTTTAGTCGA
GGTTAAAAAAACGTCTAGGCCCCCCGAACCACGGGGACGTGGTTTTCCTTTGAAAAACACGATGATAATA
TGGCCACAACCATGGGATCGGCCATTGAACAAGATGGATTGCACGCAGGTTCTCCGGCCGCTTGGGTGGA
GAGGCTATTCGGCTATGACTGGGCACAACAGACAATCGGCTGCTCTGATGCCGCCGTGTTCCGGCTGTCA
GCGCAGGGGCGCCCGGTTCTTTTTGTCAAGACCGACCTGTCCGGTGCCCTGAATGAACTGCAGGACGAGG
CAGCGCGGCTATCGTGGCTGGCCACGACGGGCGTTCCTTGCGCAGCTGTGCTCGACGTTGTCACTGAAGC
GGGAAGGGACTGGCTGCTATTGGGCGAAGTGCCGGGGCAGGATCTCCTGTCATCTCACCTTGCTCCTGCC
GAGAAAGTATCCATCATGGCTGATGCAATGCGGCGGCTGCATACGCTTGATCCGGCTACCTGCCCATTCG
ACCACCAAGCGAAACATCGCATCGAGCGAGCACGTACTCGGATGGAAGCCGGTCTTGTCGATCAGGATGA
TCTGGACGAAGAGCATCAGGGGCTCGCGCCAGCCGAACTGTTCGCCAGGCTCAAGGCGCGCATGCCCGAC
GGCGAGGATCTCGTCGTGACCCATGGCGATGCCTGCTTGCCGAATATCATGGTGGAAAATGGCCGCTTTT
CTGGATTCATCGACTGTGGCCGGCTGGGTGTGGCGGACCGCTATCAGGACATAGCGTTGGCTACCCGTGA
TATTGCTGAAGAGCTTGGCGGCGAATGGGCTGACCGCTTCCTCGTGCTTTACGGTATCGCCGCTCCCGAT
TCGCAGCGCATCGCCTTCTATCGCCTTCTTGACGAGTTCTTCTGATGATCAGCCTCGACTGTGCCTTCTA
GTTGCCAGCCATCTGTTGTTTGCCCCTCCCCCGTGCCTTCCTTGACCCTGGAAGGTGCCACTCCCACTGT
CCTTTCCTAATAAAATGAGGAAATTGCATCGCATTGTCTGAGTAGGTGTCATTCTATTCTGGGGGGTGGG
GTGGGGCAGGACAGCAAGGGGGAGGATTGGGAAGACAATAGCAGGCATGCTGGGGATGCGGTGGGCTCTA
TGGCATCGATGCTAGTTAAAAGTTTTGTTACTTTATAGAAGAAATTTTGAGTTTTTGTTTTTTTTTAATA
AATAAATAAACATAAATAAATTGTTTGTTGAATTTATTATTAGTATGTAAGTGTAAATATAATAAAACTT
AATATCTATTCAAATTAATAAATAAACCTCGATATACAGACCGATAAAACACATGCGTCAATTTTACGCA
TGATTATCTTTAACGTACGTCACAATATGATTATCTTTCTAGGGTTAATCTAGTATACGCGTGAGCAAAA
GGCCAGCAAAAGGCCAGGAACCGTAAAAAGGCCGCGTTGCTGGCGTTTTTCCATAGGCTCCGCCCCCCTG
ACGAGCATCACAAAAATCGACGCTCAAGTCAGAGGTGGCGAAACCCGACAGGACTATAAAGATACCAGGC
GTTTCCCCCTGGAAGCTCCCTCGTGCGCTCTCCTGTTCCGACCCTGCCGCTTACCGGATACCTGTCCGCC
TTTCTCCCTTCGGGAAGCGTGGCGCTTTCTCATAGCTCACGCTGTAGGTATCTCAGTTCGGTGTAGGTCG
TTCGCTCCAAGCTGGGCTGTGTGCACGAACCCCCCGTTCAGCCCGACCGCTGCGCCTTATCCGGTAACTA
TCGTCTTGAGTCCAACCCGGTAAGACACGACTTATCGCCACTGGCAGCAGCCACTGGTAACAGGATTAGC
AGAGCGAGGTATGTAGGCGGTGCTACAGAGTTCTTGAAGTGGTGGCCTAACTACGGCTACACTAGAAGAA
CAGTATTTGGTATCTGCGCTCTGCTGAAGCCAGTTACCTTCGGAAAAAGAGTTGGTAGCTCTTGATCCGG
CAAACAAACCACCGCTGGTAGCGGTGGTTTTTTTGTTTGCAAGCAGCAGATTACGCGCAGAAAAAAAGGA
TCTCAAGAAGATCCTTTGATCTTTTCTACGGGGTCTGACGCTCAGTGGAACGAAAACTCACGTTAAGGGA
TTTTGGTCATGAGATTATCAAAAAGGATCTTCACCTAGATCCTTTTAAATTAAAAATGAAGTTTTAAATC
AATCTAAAGTATATATGAGTAAACTTGGTCTGACAGTTACCAATGCTTAATCAGTGAGGCACCTATCTCA
GCGATCTGTCTATTTCGTTCATCCATAGTTGCCTGACTCCCCGTCGTGTAGATAACTACGATACGGGAGG
GCTTACCATCTGGCCCCAGTGCTGCAATGATACCGCGAGACCCACGCTCACCGGCTCCAGATTTATCAGC
AATAAACCAGCCAGCCGGAAGGGCCGAGCGCAGAAGTGGTCCTGCAACTTTATCCGCCTCCATCCAGTCT
ATTAATTGTTGCCGGGAAGCTAGAGTAAGTAGTTCGCCAGTTAATAGTTTGCGCAACGTTGTTGCCATTG
CTACAGGCATCGTGGTGTCACGCTCGTCGTTTGGTATGGCTTCATTCAGCTCCGGTTCCCAACGATCAAG
GCGAGTTACATGATCCCCCATGTTGTGCAAAAAAGCGGTTAGCTCCTTCGGTCCTCCGATCGTTGTCAGA
AGTAAGTTGGCCGCAGTGTTATCACTCATGGTTATGGCAGCACTGCATAATTCTCTTACTGTCATGCCAT
CCGTAAGATGCTTTTCTGTGACTGGTGAGTACTCAACCAAGTCATTCTGAGAATAGTGTATGCGGCGACC
GAGTTGCTCTTGCCCGGCGTCAATACGGGATAATACCGCGCCACATAGCAGAACTTTAAAAGTGCTCATC
ATTGGAAAACGTTCTTCGGGGCGAAAACTCTCAAGGATCTTACCGCTGTTGAGATCCAGTTCGATGTAAC
CCACTCGTGCACCCAACTGATCTTCAGCATCTTTTACTTTCACCAGCGTTTCTGGGTGAGCAAAAACAGG
AAGGCAAAATGCCGCAAAAAAGGGAATAAGGGCGACACGGAAATGTTGAATACTCATACTCTTCCTTTTT
CAATATTATTGAAGCATTTATCAGGGTTATTGTCTCATGAGCGGATACATATTTGAATGTATTTAGAAAA
ATAAACAAATAGGGGTTCCGCGCACATTTCCCCGAAAAGTGCCACCGCTAGATTAACCCTAGAAAGATAG
TCTGCGTAAAATTGACGCATGCATTCTTGAAATATTGCTCTCTCTTTCTAAATAGCGCGAATCCGTCGCT
GTGCATTTAGGACATCTCAGTCGCCGCTTGGAGCTCCCGTGAGGCGTGCTTGTCAATGCGGTAAGTGTCA
CTGATTTTGAACTATAACGACCGCGTGAGTCAAAATGACGCATGATTATCTTTTACGTGACTTTTAAGAT
TTAACTCATACGATAATTATATTGTTATTTCATGTTCTACTTACGTGATAACTTATTATATATATATTTT
CTTGTTATAGATATCGGGTCAGCTTGGCCTAGCGCTGTCGAGTTTACCACTCCCTATCAGTGATAGAGAA
AAGTGAAAGTCGAGTTTACCACTCCCTATCAGTGATAGAGAAAAGTGAAAGTCGAGTTTACCACTCCCTA
TCAGTGATAGAGAAAAGTGAAAGTCGAGTTTACCACTCCCTATCAGTGATAGAGAAAAGTGAAAGTCGAG
TTTACCACTCCCTATCAGTGATAGAGAAAAGTGAAAGTCGAGTTTACCACTCCCTATCAGTGATAGAGAA
AAGTGAAAGTCGAGCTCGGTACCCGGGTCGAGGTAGGCGTGTACGGTGGGAGGCCTATATAAGCAGAGCT
CGTTTAGTGAACCGTCAGATCGCCTGGAGACGCCATCCACGCTGTTTTGACCTCCATAGAAGACACCGGG
ACCGATCCAGCCTCCGCGGAATTTGATTAGCTTTATTGCGGTAGTTTATCACAGTTAAATTGCTAACGCA
GTCAGTGCTTCTGACACAACAGTCTCGAACTTAAGCTGCAGTGACTCTCTTAAGGTAGCCTTGCAGAAGT
TGGTCGTGAGGCACTGGGCAGGTAAGTATCAAGGTTACAAGACAGGTTTAAGGAGACCAATAGAAACTGG
GCTTGTCGAGACAGAGAAGACTCTTGCGTTTCTGATAGGCACCTATTGGTCTTACTGACATCCACTTTGC
CTTTCTCTCCACAGGTGTCCACTCCCAGTTCAATTACAGCTCTTAAGGCTAGAGGATCCCACCATGGCTA
GCGGCGGAAGCGAGCTGATTAAGGAGAACATGCACATGAAGCTGTACATGGAGGGCACCGTGGACAACCA
TCACTTCAAGTGCACATCCGAGGGCGAAGGCAAGCCCTACGAGGGCACCCAGACCATGAGAATCAAGGTG
GTCGAGGGCGGCCCTCTCCCCTTCGCCTTCGACATCCTGGCTACTAGCTTCCTCTACGGCAGCAAGACCT
TCATCAACCACACCCAGGGCATCCCCGACTTCTTCAAGCAGTCCTTCCCTGAGGGCTTCACATGGGAGAG
AGTCACCACATACGAAGACGGGGGCGTGCTGACCGCTACCCAGGACACCAGCCTCCAGGACGGCTGCCTC
ATCTACAACGTCAAGATCAGAGGGGTGAACTTCACATCCAACGGCCCTGTGATGCAGAAGAAAACACTCG
GCTGGGAGGCCTTCACCGAGACGCTGTACCCCGCTGACGGCGGCCTGGAAGGCAGAAACGACATGGCCCT
GAAGCTTGTGGGCGGGAGCCATCTGATCGCAAACGCCAAGACCACATATAGATCCAAGAAACCCGCTAAG
AACCTCAAGATGCCTGGCGTCTACTATGTGGACTACAGACTGGAAAGAATCAAGGAGGCCAACAACGAGA
CCTACGTCGAGCAGCACGAGGTGGCAGTGGCCAGATACTGCGACCTCCCTAGCAAACTGGGGCACAAGCT
TAATGGCGGACCTAGGTCCGGACTCAGATCTAGCTCCCAGCCTAGACGATCCTTCCTCTCAAGGGTGATC
AGGGCAGCGCTACCGTTGCAGCTGCTTCTGCTGCTGCTGCTGCTCCTGGCCTGCCTGCTACCTGCCTCTG
AAGATGACTACAGCTGCACCCAGGCCAACAACTTTGCCCGATCCTTCTACCCCATGCTGCGGTACACCAA
CGGGCCACCTCCCACCTAGGAATT
Features (pLannotate 1.2.2; 18 found; start..end, strand, type, name):
     71..229     +  CDS            ble (fragment): BLE_KLEPN - Experimental evidence at protein level: Swiss-Prot protein existence level 1. Binding protein with a strong affinity to the bleomycin family of antibiotics. Binds to CL990; an antimitotic-antibiotic compound. From Klebsiella pneumoniae.
    224..305     +  polyA_signal   SV40 poly(A) signal: SV40 polyadenylation signal
    361..427     +  CDS            small t antigen (fragment): SV40 (simian virus 40) small t antigen
    453..664     +  promoter       EF-1α core promoter: core promoter for human elongation factor EF-1α
    665..1603    +  intron         EF-1α intron A: intron upstream of the start codon of human EF-1α
   1670..2367    +  CDS            rtTA3 (fragment): reverse tetracycline transactivator 3 activates expression from Tet-responsive promoters in the presence of doxycycline
   2297..2407    +  CDS            VP48: 3 tandem repeats of the minimal activation domain of herpes simplex virus VP16 (Cheng et al., 2013)
   2546..3008    +  misc_feature   IRES: internal ribosome entry site (IRES) of the encephalomyocarditis virus (EMCV)
   3022..3825    +  CDS            NeoR/KanR: aminoglycoside phosphotransferase from Tn5; aph(3')-II (or nptII); confers resistance to neomycin, kanamycin, and G418 (Geneticin®)
   3839..4063    +  polyA_signal   bGH poly(A) signal: bovine growth hormone polyadenylation signal
   4388..4976    -  rep_origin     ori: high-copy-number ColE1/pMB1/pBR322/pUC origin of replication
   5147..6007    -  CDS            AmpR: β-lactamase; bla; confers resistance to ampicillin, carbenicillin, and related antibiotics
   6008..6112    -  promoter       AmpR promoter: bla
   6491..6734    +  protein_bind   tetracycline response element (fragment): contains seven copies of the tetracycline operator tetO tetracycline repressor TetR
   6752..6790    +  promoter       minimal CMV promoter: human cytomegalovirus (CMV) immediate early promoter
   7022..7154    +  intron         chimeric intron: chimera between introns from human β-globin and immunoglobulin heavy chain genes
   7204..7914    +  CDS            mTagBFP2: mTagBFP2 is a basic (constitutively fluorescent) blue fluorescent protein published in 2011, derived from Entacmaea quadricolor. It is reported to be a very rapidly-maturing monomer with very low acid sensitivity.
   7891..8136    +  CDS            Syne3 (fragment): SYNE3_MOUSE - Experimental evidence at protein level: Swiss-Prot protein existence level 1. As a component of the LINC (LInker of Nucleoskeleton and Cytoskeleton) complex involved in the connection between the nuclear lamina and the cytoskeleton. The nucleocytoplasmic interactions established by the LINC complex play an important role in the transmission of mechanical forces across the nuclear envelope and in nuclear movement and positioning. Probable anchoring protein which tethers the nucleus to the cytoskeleton by binding PLEC which can associate with the intermediate filament system. Plays
