[The description below was written by a language model from this plasmid's Addgene catalogue record and pLannotate feature annotations shown in this document.]
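Description:
BFP-KASH2 is a mammalian expression plasmid of about 8.1 kb built on a pPB backbone, designed for doxycycline-inducible disruption of the LINC (linker of nucleoskeleton and cytoskeleton) complex. It is propagated in E. coli as a high-copy plasmid through a ColE1/pUC-type origin and selected with ampicillin via the β-lactamase gene. The pPB name suggests a piggyBac transposon vector, but the feature table annotates no transposon terminal repeats, so genomic integration by transposition is not confirmed by the record.

The plasmid is an all-in-one Tet-On design with two mammalian expression units. In the inducible unit, a tetracycline response element with tetO repeats and a minimal CMV promoter, followed by a chimeric intron, drives a fusion of the blue fluorescent protein mTagBFP2 at the N-terminus of a mouse KASH domain. The catalogue names the insert KASH2, whereas the automated annotation matched this short C-terminal fragment to mouse Syne3 (nesprin-3); the two sources differ here, and the record does not resolve which nesprin the domain derives from. In the constitutive unit, the EF-1α core promoter with its intron A expresses the reverse transactivator rtTA3, linked by an EMCV IRES to NeoR/KanR and terminated by the bGH polyadenylation signal, so that G418 selection enriches for cells that carry the transactivator. Short fragments of a bleomycin-resistance gene and SV40 small t antigen flank an SV40 poly(A) signal that likely terminates the fusion transcript, and they look like cloning remnants.

Adding doxycycline lets rtTA3 bind the response element and switch on BFP-KASH. Overexpressed isolated KASH domains are generally used as dominant negatives that compete with endogenous nesprins at the nuclear envelope, uncoupling the nucleus from the cytoskeleton, and the blue fluorescence marks the expressing cells.
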