Addgene plasmid #187019: BFP-KASH2
Purpose: Inducible disruption of LINC Complex
Depositing lab: Jan Lammerding. Depositing organization: Cornell University.
Backbone
  Vector backbone: pPB
  Vector type: Mammalian Expression
Growth in bacteria
  Bacterial resistance: Ampicillin, 100 μg/mL
  Growth temperature: 37°C
  Growth strain: DH5alpha
  Copy number: High Copy
Gene/Insert
  Gene/Insert name: KASH2
  Species: M. musculus (mouse)
  Tag / fusion protein: tagBFP (N terminal on insert)
  Cloning method: Gibson Cloning
Terms and licenses: Academic/Nonprofit Terms; Industry Terms: Not Available to Industry
Depositor comments: Inducible construct via doxycycline addition
How to cite: BFP-KASH2 was a gift from Jan Lammerding (Addgene plasmid # 187019 ; http://n2t.net/addgene:187019 ; RRID:Addgene_187019)
